>Addgene plasmid #153036 | pTF-lacZ | depositor full sequence | sequence record 296088 | pTF-lacZ sequence 2152 bps
GTAGGGATAACAGGGTAATAGATCTAAGCTTCTGCAGGTCGACTCTAGAGAATTCACCTTACTCGAGTTT
GGATCCGAGTTTTTGTTCGGGCCCAAGCTTCAAAAAAAATAATGCGAACAGCGCACGGCGTATCTACAAG
AGTAGAAATTCGTCACACTACGTCTGAACGTCGATCTACAAGAGTAGAAATTACTAGTATTATACCTAGG
ACTGAGCTAGCTGTCAAGGATCCAGCATATGCGGTGTGAAATACCGCACAGATGCGTAAGGAGAAAATAC
CGCATCAGGCGCTCTTCCGCTTCCTCGCTCACTGACTCGCTGCGCTCGGTCGTTCGGCTGCGGCGAGCGG
TATCAGCTCACTCAAAGGCGGTAATACGGTTATCCACAGAATCAGGGGATAACGCAGGAAAGAACATGTG
AGCAAAAGGCCAGCAAAAGGCCAGGAACCGTAAAAAGGCCGCGTTGCTGGCGTTTTTCCATAGGCTCCGC
CCCCCTGACGAGCATCACAAAAATCGACGCTCAAGTCAGAGGTGGCGAAACCCGACAGGACTATAAAGAT
ACCAGGCGTTTCCCCCTGGAAGCTCCCTCGTGCGCTCTCCTGTTCCGACCCTGCCGCTTACCGGATACCT
GTCCGCCTTTCTCCCTTCGGGAAGCGTGGCGCTTTCTCATAGCTCACGCTGTAGGTATCTCAGTTCGGTG
TAGGTCGTTCGCTCCAAGCTGGGCTGTGTGCACGAACCCCCCGTTCAGCCCGACCGCTGCGCCTTATCCG
GTAACTATCGTCTTGAGTCCAACCCGGTAAGACACGACTTATCGCCACTGGCAGCAGCCACTGGTAACAG
GATTAGCAGAGCGAGGTATGTAGGCGGTGCTACAGAGTTCTTGAAGTGGTGGCCTAACTACGGCTACACT
AGAAGGACAGTATTTGGTATCTGCGCTCTGCTGAAGCCAGTTACCTTCGGAAAAAGAGTTGGTAGCTCTT
GATCCGGCAAACAAACCACCGCTGGTAGCGGTGGTTTTTTTGTTTGCAAGCAGCAGATTACGCGCAGAAA
AAAAGGATCTCAAGAAGATCCTTTGATCTTTTCTACGGGGTCTGACGCTCAGTGGAACGAAAACTCACGT
TAAGGGATTTTGGTCATGAGATTATCAAAAAGGATCTTCACCTAGATCCTTTACGCGTTCGCGGAACTTC
GGAATAGGAACTTCATGAGCTCAGCCAATCGACTGGCGAGCGGCATCTTATTTGCCGACTACCTTGGTGA
TCTCGCCTTTCACGTAGTGGACAAATTCTTCCAACTGATCTGCGCGCGAGGCCAAGCGATCTTCTTCTTG
TCCAAGATAAGCCTGTCTAGCTTCAAGTATGACGGGCTGATACTGGGCCGGCAGGCGCTCCATTGCCCAG
TCGGCAGCGACATCCTTCGGCGCGATTTTGCCGGTTACTGCGCTGTACCAAATGCGGGACAACGTAAGCA
CTACATTTCGCTCATCGCCAGCCCAGTCGGGCGGCGAGTTCCATAGCGTTAAGGTTTCATTTAGCGCCTC
AAATAGATCCTGTTCAGGAACCGGATCAAAGAGTTCCTCCGCCGCTGGACCTACCAAGGCAACGCTATGT
TCTCTTGCTTTTGTCAGCAAGATAGCCAGATCAATGTCGATCGTGGCTGGCTCGAAGATACCTGCAAGAA
TGTCATTGCGCTGCCATTCTCCAAATTGCAGTTCGCGCTTAGCTGGATAACGCCACGGAATGATGTCGTC
GTGCACAACAATGGTGACTTCTACAGCGCGGAGAATCTCGCTCTCTCCAGGGGAAGCCGAAGTTTCCAAA
AGGTCGTTGATCAAAGCTCGCCGCGTTGTTTCATCAAGCCTTACGGTCACCGTAACCAGCAAATCAATAT
CACTGTGTGGCTTCAGGCCGCCATCCACTGCGGAGCCGTACAAATGTACGGCCAGCAACGTCGGTTCGAG
ATGGCGCTCGATGACGCCAACTACCTCTGATAGTTGAGTCGATACTTCGGCGATCACCGCTTCCCTCATG
ACATTGCACTCCACCGCTGATGACATCAGTCGATCATAGCACGATCAACGGCACTGTTGCAAATAGTCGG
TGGTGATAAACTTATCATCCCCTTTTGCTGATGGAGCTGCACATGAACTCGA
Features (pLannotate 1.2.2; 7 found; start..end, strand, type, name):
     32..50      -  misc_feature   MCS (fragment): pUC18/19 multiple cloning site
    193..227     -  promoter       J23119(SpeI) promoter: bacterial promoter (Registry of Standard Biological Parts BBa J23119) modified to end with an SpeI site
    236..289     +  misc_feature   bom (fragment): basis of mobility region from pBR322
    475..1063    -  rep_origin     ori: high-copy-number ColE1/pMB1/pBR322/pUC origin of replication
   1183..1204    -  protein_bind   FRT (mutant) (fragment): FRT site with a mutation in the core sequence (Azam et al., 1997) FLP recombinase from the Saccharomyces cerevisiae 2μ plasmid
   1238..2029    -  CDS            SmR: aminoglycoside adenylyltransferase (Murphy, 1985); aadA; confers resistance to spectinomycin and streptomycin
   2030..2056    -  CDS            ApmR (fragment): aminoglycoside 3-N-acetyltransferase type IV ; aac(3)IV; confers resistance to apramycin (Paget and Davies, 1996)
