>Addgene plasmid #153036 | pTF-lacZ | addgene full sequence | sequence record 318836 | Addgene NGS Result
ACTCGAGTAGGGATAACAGGGTAATAGATCTAAGCTTCTGCAGGTCGACTCTAGAGAATTCACCTTACTC
GAGTTTGGATCCGAGTTTTTGTTCGGGCCCAAGCTTCAAAAAAAATAATGCGAACAGCGCACGGCGTATC
TACAAGAGTAGAAATTCGTCACACTACGTCTGAACGTCGATCTACAAGAGTAGAAATTACTAGTATTATA
CCTAGGACTGAGCTAGCTGTCAAGGATCCAGCATATGCGGTGTGAAATACCGCACAGATGCGTAAGGAGA
AAATACCGCATCAGGCGCTCTTCCGCTTCCTCGCTCACTGACTCGCTGCGCTCGGTCGTTCGGCTGCGGC
GAGCGGTATCAGCTCACTCAAAGGCGGTAATACGGTTATCCACAGAATCAGGGGATAACGCAGGAAAGAA
CATGTGAGCAAAAGGCCAGCAAAAGGCCAGGAACCGTAAAAAGGCCGCGTTGCTGGCGTTTTTCCATAGG
CTCCGCCCCCCTGACGAGCATCACAAAAATCGACGCTCAAGTCAGAGGTGGCGAAACCCGACAGGACTAT
AAAGATACCAGGCGTTTCCCCCTGGAAGCTCCCTCGTGCGCTCTCCTGTTCCGACCCTGCCGCTTACCGG
ATACCTGTCCGCCTTTCTCCCTTCGGGAAGCGTGGCGCTTTCTCATAGCTCACGCTGTAGGTATCTCAGT
TCGGTGTAGGTCGTTCGCTCCAAGCTGGGCTGTGTGCACGAACCCCCCGTTCAGCCCGACCGCTGCGCCT
TATCCGGTAACTATCGTCTTGAGTCCAACCCGGTAAGACACGACTTATCGCCACTGGCAGCAGCCACTGG
TAACAGGATTAGCAGAGCGAGGTATGTAGGCGGTGCTACAGAGTTCTTGAAGTGGTGGCCTAACTACGGC
TACACTAGAAGGACAGTATTTGGTATCTGCGCTCTGCTGAAGCCAGTTACCTTCGGAAAAAGAGTTGGTA
GCTCTTGATCCGGCAAACAAACCACCGCTGGTAGCGGTGGTTTTTTTGTTTGCAAGCAGCAGATTACGCG
CAGAAAAAAAGGATCTCAAGAAGATCCTTTGATCTTTTCTACGGGGTCTGACGCTCAGTGGAACGAAAAC
TCACGTTAAGGGATTTTGGTCATGAGATTATCAAAAAGGATCTTCACCTAGATCCTTTACGCGTTCGCGG
AACTTCGGAATAGGAACTTATGAGCTCAGCCAATCGACTGGCGAGCGGCATCTTATTTGCCGACTACCTT
GGTGATCTCGCCTTTCACGTAGTGGACAAATTCTTCCAACTGATCTGCGCGCGAGGCCAAGCGATCTTCT
TCTTGTCCAAGATAAGCCTGTCTAGCTTCAAGTATGACGGGCTGATACTGGGCCGGCAGGCGCTCCATTG
CCCAGTCGGCAGCGACATCCTTCGGCGCGATTTTGCCGGTTACTGCGCTGTACCAAATGCGGGACAACGT
AAGCACTACATTTCGCTCATCGCCAGCCCAGTCGGGCGGCGAGTTCCATAGCGTTAAGGTTTCATTTAGC
GCCTCAAATAGATCCTGTTCAGGAACCGGATCAAAGAGTTCCTCCGCCGCTGGACCTACCAAGGCAACGC
TATGTTCTCTTGCTTTTGTCAGCAAGATAGCCAGATCAATGTCGATCGTGGCTGGCTCGAAGATACCTGC
AAGAATGTCATTGCGCTGCCATTCTCCAAATTGCAGTTCGCGCTTAGCTGGATAACGCCACGGAATGATG
TCGTCGTGCACAACAATGGTGACTTCTACAGCGCGGAGAATCTCGCTCTCTCCAGGGGAAGCCGAAGTTT
CCAAAAGGTCGTTGATCAAAGCTCGCCGCGTTGTTTCATCAAGCCTTACGGTCACCGTAACCAGCAAATC
AATATCACTGTGTGGCTTCAGGCCGCCATCCACTGCGGAGCCGTACAAATGTACGGCCAGCAACGTCGGT
TCGAGATGGCGCTCGATGACGCCAACTACCTCTGATAGTTGAGTCGATACTTCGGCGATCACCGCTTCCC
TCATGACATTGCACTCCACCGCTGATGACATCAGTCGATCATAGCACGATCAACGGCACTGTTGCAAATA
GTCGGTGGTGATAAACTTATCATCCCCTTTTGCTTATGGAGCTGCACATGA
Features (pLannotate 1.2.2; 7 found; start..end, strand, type, name):
     38..56      -  misc_feature   MCS (fragment): pUC18/19 multiple cloning site
    199..233     -  promoter       J23119(SpeI) promoter: bacterial promoter (Registry of Standard Biological Parts BBa J23119) modified to end with an SpeI site
    242..295     +  misc_feature   bom (fragment): basis of mobility region from pBR322
    481..1069    -  rep_origin     ori: high-copy-number ColE1/pMB1/pBR322/pUC origin of replication
   1189..1209    -  protein_bind   FRT (mutant) (fragment): FRT site with a mutation in the core sequence (Azam et al., 1997) FLP recombinase from the Saccharomyces cerevisiae 2μ plasmid
   1243..2034    -  CDS            SmR: aminoglycoside adenylyltransferase (Murphy, 1985); aadA; confers resistance to spectinomycin and streptomycin
   2035..2061    -  CDS            ApmR (fragment): aminoglycoside 3-N-acetyltransferase type IV ; aac(3)IV; confers resistance to apramycin (Paget and Davies, 1996)
