[The description below was written by a language model from this plasmid's Addgene catalogue record and pLannotate feature annotations shown in this document.]
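Description:
pTF-lacZ is a small (about 2.15 kb) high-copy bacterial plasmid built on the pTF backbone and used as the targeting component of a CRISPR-Cas12a genome-editing toolset for Escherichia coli. It replicates from a ColE1/pUC-type origin, next to which a fragment of the pBR322 bom region is annotated. Selection uses the aadA aminoglycoside adenylyltransferase gene (SmR), which confers resistance to streptomycin and spectinomycin. The short apramycin-resistance fragment annotated immediately beside aadA and the partial mutant FRT site are probably remnants of how the marker cassette was assembled rather than working elements, although the record does not explain them.

The functional payload is a CRISPR array targeting the chromosomal lacZ gene, which the record describes as constitutively expressed. The array itself is not annotated in either feature table, but the strong synthetic constitutive promoter J23119 (the SpeI-ended variant) is present and reads toward a fragment of the pUC18/19 multiple cloning site, so the array presumably lies in the unannotated stretch between them. No Cas12a gene is annotated on this plasmid, so the nuclease has to come from another source. The plasmid is intended for inserting large DNA fragments at the lacZ locus, but this version carries no cargo DNA, which makes it the empty lacZ-targeting vector of the series. No homology arms are annotated, and the record does not say whether any are included.

The catalogue lists an insert size of 3,921 bp, which exceeds the stated total vector size and both sequence records (depositor and sequencing-derived, which agree to within one base), so that figure does not appear to describe this construct as sequenced.
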