Addgene plasmid #153036: pTF-lacZ
Purpose: For CRISPR-Cas12a genome editing in E. coli for the insertion of large DNA fragments at the lacZ locus. Contains a constitutively expressed CRISPR array targeting the lacZ gene . No cargo DNA.
Depositing lab: Nigel Scrutton. Depositing organization: University of Manchester. Publication: A plasmid toolset for CRISPR-mediated genome editing and CRISPRi gene regulation in Escherichia coli. Jervis AJ, Hanko EKR, Dunstan MS, Robinson CJ, Takano E, Scrutton NS. Microb Biotechnol. 2021 Mar 12. doi: 10.1111/1751-7915.13780. PubMed 33710766.
Backbone
  Vector backbone: pTF
  Total vector size (bp): 2152
  Vector type: Bacterial Expression
Growth in bacteria
  Bacterial resistance: Streptomycin, 50 μg/mL
  Growth temperature: 37°C
  Growth strain: DH5alpha
  Copy number: High Copy
Gene/Insert
  Gene/Insert name: CRISPR array
  Insert size (bp): 3921
Terms and licenses: Academic/Nonprofit Terms; Industry Terms: Not Available to Industry
How to cite: pTF-lacZ was a gift from Nigel Scrutton (Addgene plasmid # 153036 ; http://n2t.net/addgene:153036 ; RRID:Addgene_153036)
